>Addgene plasmid #125466 | lentiSAMv2 C2CD4A/B-enh1-guide2 | addgene full sequence | sequence record 251404 | Addgene NGS Result
GTTTTAGAGCTAGGCCAACATGAGGATCACCCATGTCTGCAGGGCCTAGCAAGTTAAAATAAGGCTAGTC
CGTTATCAACTTGGCCAACATGAGGATCACCCATGTCTGCAGGGCCAAGTGGCACCGAGTCGGTGCTTTT
TTTGGATCCTAGGTCTTGAAAGGAGTGGGAATTGGCTCCGGTGCCCGTCAGTGGGCAGAGCGCACATCGC
CCACAGTCCCCGAGAAGTTGGGGGGAGGGGTCGGCAATTGATCCGGTGCCTAGAGAAGGTGGCGCGGGGT
AAACTGGGAAAGTGATGTCGTGTACTGGCTCCGCCTTTTTCCCGAGGGTGGGGGAGAACCGTATATAAGT
GCAGTAGTCGCCGTGAACGTTCTTTTTCGCAACGGGTTTGCCGCCAGAACACAGGCGTACGGCCACCATG
AAAAGGCCGGCGGCCACGAAAAAGGCCGGCCAGGCAAAAAAGAAAAAGGACAAGAAGTACAGCATCGGCC
TGGCCATCGGCACCAACTCTGTGGGCTGGGCCGTGATCACCGACGAGTACAAGGTGCCCAGCAAGAAATT
CAAGGTGCTGGGCAACACCGACCGGCACAGCATCAAGAAGAACCTGATCGGAGCCCTGCTGTTCGACAGC
GGCGAAACAGCCGAGGCCACCCGGCTGAAGAGAACCGCCAGAAGAAGATACACCAGACGGAAGAACCGGA
TCTGCTATCTGCAAGAGATCTTCAGCAACGAGATGGCCAAGGTGGACGACAGCTTCTTCCACAGACTGGA
AGAGTCCTTCCTGGTGGAAGAGGATAAGAAGCACGAGCGGCACCCCATCTTCGGCAACATCGTGGACGAG
GTGGCCTACCACGAGAAGTACCCCACCATCTACCACCTGAGAAAGAAACTGGTGGACAGCACCGACAAGG
CCGACCTGCGGCTGATCTATCTGGCCCTGGCCCACATGATCAAGTTCCGGGGCCACTTCCTGATCGAGGG
CGACCTGAACCCCGACAACAGCGACGTGGACAAGCTGTTCATCCAGCTGGTGCAGACCTACAACCAGCTG
TTCGAGGAAAACCCCATCAACGCCAGCGGCGTGGACGCCAAGGCCATCCTGTCTGCCAGACTGAGCAAGA
GCAGACGGCTGGAAAATCTGATCGCCCAGCTGCCCGGCGAGAAGAAGAATGGCCTGTTCGGCAACCTGAT
TGCCCTGAGCCTGGGCCTGACCCCCAACTTCAAGAGCAACTTCGACCTGGCCGAGGATGCCAAACTGCAG
CTGAGCAAGGACACCTACGACGACGACCTGGACAACCTGCTGGCCCAGATCGGCGACCAGTACGCCGACC
TGTTTCTGGCCGCCAAGAACCTGTCCGACGCCATCCTGCTGAGCGACATCCTGAGAGTGAACACCGAGAT
CACCAAGGCCCCCCTGAGCGCCTCTATGATCAAGAGATACGACGAGCACCACCAGGACCTGACCCTGCTG
AAAGCTCTCGTGCGGCAGCAGCTGCCTGAGAAGTACAAAGAGATTTTCTTCGACCAGAGCAAGAACGGCT
ACGCCGGCTACATTGACGGCGGAGCCAGCCAGGAAGAGTTCTACAAGTTCATCAAGCCCATCCTGGAAAA
GATGGACGGCACCGAGGAACTGCTCGTGAAGCTGAACAGAGAGGACCTGCTGCGGAAGCAGCGGACCTTC
GACAACGGCAGCATCCCCCACCAGATCCACCTGGGAGAGCTGCACGCCATTCTGCGGCGGCAGGAAGATT
TTTACCCATTCCTGAAGGACAACCGGGAAAAGATCGAGAAGATCCTGACCTTCCGCATCCCCTACTACGT
GGGCCCTCTGGCCAGGGGAAACAGCAGATTCGCCTGGATGACCAGAAAGAGCGAGGAAACCATCACCCCC
TGGAACTTCGAGGAAGTGGTGGACAAGGGCGCTTCCGCCCAGAGCTTCATCGAGCGGATGACCAACTTCG
ATAAGAACCTGCCCAACGAGAAGGTGCTGCCCAAGCACAGCCTGCTGTACGAGTACTTCACCGTGTATAA
CGAGCTGACCAAAGTGAAATACGTGACCGAGGGAATGAGAAAGCCCGCCTTCCTGAGCGGCGAGCAGAAA
AAGGCCATCGTGGACCTGCTGTTCAAGACCAACCGGAAAGTGACCGTGAAGCAGCTGAAAGAGGACTACT
TCAAGAAAATCGAGTGCTTCGACTCCGTGGAAATCTCCGGCGTGGAAGATCGGTTCAACGCCTCCCTGGG
CACATACCACGATCTGCTGAAAATTATCAAGGACAAGGACTTCCTGGACAATGAGGAAAACGAGGACATT
CTGGAAGATATCGTGCTGACCCTGACACTGTTTGAGGACAGAGAGATGATCGAGGAACGGCTGAAAACCT
ATGCCCACCTGTTCGACGACAAAGTGATGAAGCAGCTGAAGCGGCGGAGATACACCGGCTGGGGCAGGCT
GAGCCGGAAGCTGATCAACGGCATCCGGGACAAGCAGTCCGGCAAGACAATCCTGGATTTCCTGAAGTCC
GACGGCTTCGCCAACAGAAACTTCATGCAGCTGATCCACGACGACAGCCTGACCTTTAAAGAGGACATCC
AGAAAGCCCAGGTGTCCGGCCAGGGCGATAGCCTGCACGAGCACATTGCCAATCTGGCCGGCAGCCCCGC
CATTAAGAAGGGCATCCTGCAGACAGTGAAGGTGGTGGACGAGCTCGTGAAAGTGATGGGCCGGCACAAG
CCCGAGAACATCGTGATCGAAATGGCCAGAGAGAACCAGACCACCCAGAAGGGACAGAAGAACAGCCGCG
AGAGAATGAAGCGGATCGAAGAGGGCATCAAAGAGCTGGGCAGCCAGATCCTGAAAGAACACCCCGTGGA
AAACACCCAGCTGCAGAACGAGAAGCTGTACCTGTACTACCTGCAGAATGGGCGGGATATGTACGTGGAC
CAGGAACTGGACATCAACCGGCTGTCCGACTACGATGTGGACCACATCGTGCCTCAGAGCTTTCTGAAGG
ACGACTCCATCGACAACAAGGTGCTGACCAGAAGCGACAAGGCCCGGGGCAAGAGCGACAACGTGCCCTC
CGAAGAGGTCGTGAAGAAGATGAAGAACTACTGGCGGCAGCTGCTGAACGCCAAGCTGATTACCCAGAGA
AAGTTCGACAATCTGACCAAGGCCGAGAGAGGCGGCCTGAGCGAACTGGATAAGGCCGGCTTCATCAAGA
GACAGCTGGTGGAAACCCGGCAGATCACAAAGCACGTGGCACAGATCCTGGACTCCCGGATGAACACTAA
GTACGACGAGAATGACAAGCTGATCCGGGAAGTGAAAGTGATCACCCTGAAGTCCAAGCTGGTGTCCGAT
TTCCGGAAGGATTTCCAGTTTTACAAAGTGCGCGAGATCAACAACTACCACCACGCCCACGACGCCTACC
TGAACGCCGTCGTGGGAACCGCCCTGATCAAAAAGTACCCTAAGCTGGAAAGCGAGTTCGTGTACGGCGA
CTACAAGGTGTACGACGTGCGGAAGATGATCGCCAAGAGCGAGCAGGAAATCGGCAAGGCTACCGCCAAG
TACTTCTTCTACAGCAACATCATGAACTTTTTCAAGACCGAGATTACCCTGGCCAACGGCGAGATCCGGA
AGCGGCCTCTGATCGAGACAAACGGCGAAACCGGGGAGATCGTGTGGGATAAGGGCCGGGATTTTGCCAC
CGTGCGGAAAGTGCTGAGCATGCCCCAAGTGAATATCGTGAAAAAGACCGAGGTGCAGACAGGCGGCTTC
AGCAAAGAGTCTATCCTGCCCAAGAGGAACAGCGATAAGCTGATCGCCAGAAAGAAGGACTGGGACCCTA
AGAAGTACGGCGGCTTCGACAGCCCCACCGTGGCCTATTCTGTGCTGGTGGTGGCCAAAGTGGAAAAGGG
CAAGTCCAAGAAACTGAAGAGTGTGAAAGAGCTGCTGGGGATCACCATCATGGAAAGAAGCAGCTTCGAG
AAGAATCCCATCGACTTTCTGGAAGCCAAGGGCTACAAAGAAGTGAAAAAGGACCTGATCATCAAGCTGC
CTAAGTACTCCCTGTTCGAGCTGGAAAACGGCCGGAAGAGAATGCTGGCCTCTGCCGGCGAACTGCAGAA
GGGAAACGAACTGGCCCTGCCCTCCAAATATGTGAACTTCCTGTACCTGGCCAGCCACTATGAGAAGCTG
AAGGGCTCCCCCGAGGATAATGAGCAGAAACAGCTGTTTGTGGAACAGCACAAGCACTACCTGGACGAGA
TCATCGAGCAGATCAGCGAGTTCTCCAAGAGAGTGATCCTGGCCGACGCTAATCTGGACAAAGTGCTGTC
CGCCTACAACAAGCACCGGGATAAGCCCATCAGAGAGCAGGCCGAGAATATCATCCACCTGTTTACCCTG
ACCAATCTGGGAGCCCCTGCCGCCTTCAAGTACTTTGACACCACCATCGACCGGAAGAGGTACACCAGCA
CCAAAGAGGTGCTGGACGCCACCCTGATCCACCAGAGCATCACCGGCCTGTACGAGACACGGATCGACCT
GTCTCAGCTGGGAGGCGACAGCGCTGGAGGAGGTGGAAGCGGAGGAGGAGGAAGCGGAGGAGGAGGTAGC
GGACCTAAGAAAAAGAGGAAGGTGGCGGCCGCTGGATCCGGACGGGCTGACGCATTGGACGATTTTGATC
TGGATATGCTGGGAAGTGACGCCCTCGATGATTTTGACCTTGACATGCTTGGTTCGGATGCCCTTGATGA
CTTTGACCTCGACATGCTCGGCAGTGACGCCCTTGATGATTTCGACCTGGACATGCTGATTAACTGTACA
GGCAGTGGAGAGGGCAGAGGAAGTCTGCTAACATGCGGTGACGTCGAGGAGAATCCTGGCCCAATGGCCA
AGCCTTTGTCTCAAGAAGAATCCACCCTCATTGAAAGAGCAACGGCTACAATCAACAGCATCCCCATCTC
TGAAGACTACAGCGTCGCCAGCGCAGCTCTCTCTAGCGACGGCCGCATCTTCACTGGTGTCAATGTATAT
CATTTTACTGGGGGACCTTGTGCAGAACTCGTGGTGCTGGGCACTGCTGCTGCTGCGGCAGCTGGCAACC
TGACTTGTATCGTCGCGATCGGAAATGAGAACAGGGGCATCTTGAGCCCCTGCGGACGGTGCCGACAGGT
GCTTCTCGATCTGCATCCTGGGATCAAAGCCATAGTGAAGGACAGTGATGGACAGCCGACGGCAGTTGGG
ATTCGTGAATTGCTGCCCTCTGGTTATGTGTGGGAGGGCTAAGAATTCGATATCAAGCTTATCGGTAATC
AACCTCTGGATTACAAAATTTGTGAAAGATTGACTGGTATTCTTAACTATGTTGCTCCTTTTACGCTATG
TGGATACGCTGCTTTAATGCCTTTGTATCATGCTATTGCTTCCCGTATGGCTTTCATTTTCTCCTCCTTG
TATAAATCCTGGTTGCTGTCTCTTTATGAGGAGTTGTGGCCCGTTGTCAGGCAACGTGGCGTGGTGTGCA
CTGTGTTTGCTGACGCAACCCCCACTGGTTGGGGCATTGCCACCACCTGTCAGCTCCTTTCCGGGACTTT
CGCTTTCCCCCTCCCTATTGCCACGGCGGAACTCATCGCCGCCTGCCTTGCCCGCTGCTGGACAGGGGCT
CGGCTGTTGGGCACTGACAATTCCGTGGTGTTGTCGGGGAAATCATCGTCCTTTCCTTGGCTGCTCGCCT
GTGTTGCCACCTGGATTCTGCGCGGGACGTCCTTCTGCTACGTCCCTTCGGCCCTCAATCCAGCGGACCT
TCCTTCCCGCGGCCTGCTGCCGGCTCTGCGGCCTCTTCCGCGTCTTCGCCTTCGCCCTCAGACGAGTCGG
ATCTCCCTTTGGGCCGCCTCCCCGCATCGATACCGTCGACCTCGAGACCTAGAAAAACATGGAGCAATCA
CAAGTAGCAATACAGCAGCTACCAATGCTGATTGTGCCTGGCTAGAAGCACAAGAGGAGGAGGAGGTGGG
TTTTCCAGTCACACCTCAGGTACCTTTAAGACCAATGACTTACAAGGCAGCTGTAGATCTTAGCCACTTT
TTAAAAGAAAAGGGGGGACTGGAAGGGCTAATTCACTCCCAACGAAGACAAGATATCCTTGATCTGTGGA
TCTACCACACACAAGGCTACTTCCCTGATTGGCAGAACTACACACCAGGGCCAGGGATCAGATATCCACT
GACCTTTGGATGGTGCTACAAGCTAGTACCAGTTGAGCAAGAGAAGGTAGAAGAAGCCAATGAAGGAGAG
AACACCCGCTTGTTACACCCTGTGAGCCTGCATGGGATGGATGACCCGGAGAGAGAAGTATTAGAGTGGA
GGTTTGACAGCCGCCTAGCATTTCATCACATGGCCCGAGAGCTGCATCCGGACTGTACTGGGTCTCTCTG
GTTAGACCAGATCTGAGCCTGGGAGCTCTCTGGCTAACTAGGGAACCCACTGCTTAAGCCTCAATAAAGC
TTGCCTTGAGTGCTTCAAGTAGTGTGTGCCCGTCTGTTGTGTGACTCTGGTAACTAGAGATCCCTCAGAC
CCTTTTAGTCAGTGTGGAAAATCTCTAGCAGGGCCCGTTTAAACCCGCTGATCAGCCTCGACTGTGCCTT
CTAGTTGCCAGCCATCTGTTGTTTGCCCCTCCCCCGTGCCTTCCTTGACCCTGGAAGGTGCCACTCCCAC
TGTCCTTTCCTAATAAAATGAGGAAATTGCATCGCATTGTCTGAGTAGGTGTCATTCTATTCTGGGGGGT
GGGGTGGGGCAGGACAGCAAGGGGGAGGATTGGGAAGACAATAGCAGGCATGCTGGGGATGCGGTGGGCT
CTATGGCTTCTGAGGCGGAAAGAACCAGCTGGGGCTCTAGGGGGTATCCCC
[124 nt withheld, positions 6912-7035]
C
[91 nt withheld, positions 7037-7127]
A
[49 nt withheld, positions 7129-7177]
CCTTTGACGTTGGAGTCCACGTTCTTT
[37 nt withheld, positions 7205-7241]
ACCCTATCTCGGTCTATTCTTTTGATTTATAAGGGATTTTGCCGATTTCGGCCTATTGGTTAAAAAATGA
GCTGATTTAACAAAAATTTAACGCGAATTAATTCTGTGGAATGTGTGTCAGTTAGGGTGTGGAAAGTCCC
CAGGCTCCCCAGCAGGCAGAAGTATGCAAAGCATGCATCTCAATTAGTCAGCAACCAGGTGTGGAAAGTC
CCCAGGCTCCCCAGCAGGCAGAAGTATGCAAAGCATGCATCTCAATTAGTCAGCAACCATAGTCCCGCCC
CTAACTCCGCCCATCCCGCCCCTAACTCCGCCCAGTTCCGCCCATTCTCCGCCCCATGGCTGACTAATTT
TTTTTATTTATGCAGAGGCCGAGGCCGCCTCTGCCTCTGAGCTATTCCAGAAGTAGTGAGGAGGCTTTTT
TGGAGGCCTAGGCTTTTGCAAAAAGCTCCCGGGAGCTTGTATATCCATTTTCGGATCTGATCAGCACGTG
TTGACAATTAATCATCGGCATAGTATATCGGCATAGTATAATACGACAAGGTGAGGAACTAAACCATGGC
CAAGTTGACCAGTGCCGTTCCGGTGCTCACCGCGCGCGACGTCGCCGGAGCGGTCGAGTTCTGGACCGAC
CGGCTCGGGTTCTCCCGGGACTTCGTGGAGGACGACTTCGCCGGTGTGGTCCGGGACGACGTGACCCTGT
TCATCAGCGCGGTCCAGGACCAGGTGGTGCCGGACAACACCCTGGCCTGGGTGTGGGTGCGCGGCCTGGA
CGAGCTGTACGCCGAGTGGTCGGAGGTCGTGTCCACGAACTTCCGGGACGCCTCCGGGCCGGCCATGACC
GAGATCGGCGAGCAGCCGTGGGGGCGGGAGTTCGCCCTGCGCGACCCGGCCGGCAACTGCGTGCACTTCG
TGGCCGAGGAGCAGGACTGACACGTGCTACGAGATTTCGATTCCACCGCCGCCTTCTATGAAAGGTTGGG
CTTCGGAATCGTTTTCCGGGACGCCGGCTGGATGATCCTCCAGCGCGGGGATCTCATGCTGGAGTTCTTC
GCCCACCCCAACTTGTTTATTGCAGCTTATAATGGTTACAAATAAAGCAATAGCATCACAAATTTCACAA
ATAAAGCATTTTTTTCACTGCATTCTAGTTGTGGTTTGTCCAAACTCATCAATGTATCTTATCATGTCTG
TATACCGTCGACCTCTAGCTAGAGCTTGGCGTAATCATGGTCATAGCTGTTTCCTGTGTGAAATTGTTAT
CCGCTCACAATTCCACACAACATACGAGCCGGAAGCATAAAGTGTAAAGCCTGGGGTGCCTAATGAGTGA
GCTAACTCACATTAATTGCGTTGCGCTCACTGCCCGCTTTCCAGTCGGGAAACCTGTCGTGCCAGCTGCA
TTAATGAATCGGCCAACGCGCGGGGAGAGGCGGTTTGCGTATTGGGCGCTCTTCCGCTTCCTCGCTCACT
GACTCGCTGCGCTCGGTCGTTCGGCTGCGGCGAGCGGTATCAGCTCACTCAAAGGCGGTAATACGGTTAT
CCACAGAATCAGGGGATAACGCAGGAAAGAACATGTGAGCAAAAGGCCAGCAAAAGGCCAGGAACCGTAA
AAAGGCCGCGTTGCTGGCGTTTTTCCATAGGCTCCGCCCCCCTGACGAGCATCACAAAAATCGACGCTCA
AGTCAGAGGTGGCGAAACCCGACAGGACTATAAAGATACCAGGCGTTTCCCCCTGGAAGCTCCCTCGTGC
GCTCTCCTGTTCCGACCCTGCCGCTTACCGGATACCTGTCCGCCTTTCTCCCTTCGGGAAGCGTGGCGCT
TTCTCATAGCTCACGCTGTAGGTATCTCAGTTCGGTGTAGGTCGTTCGCTCCAAGCTGGGCTGTGTGCAC
GAACCCCCCGTTCAGCCCGACCGCTGCGCCTTATCCGGTAACTATCGTCTTGAGTCCAACCCGGTAAGAC
ACGACTTATCGCCACTGGCAGCAGCCACTGGTAACAGGATTAGCAGAGCGAGGTATGTAGGCGGTGCTAC
AGAGTTCTTGAAGTGGTGGCCTAACTACGGCTACACTAGAAGAACAGTATTTGGTATCTGCGCTCTGCTG
AAGCCAGTTACCTTCGGAAAAAGAGTTGGTAGCTCTTGATCCGGCAAACAAACCACCGCTGGTAGCGGTG
GTTTTTTTGTTTGCAAGCAGCAGATTACGCGCAGAAAAAAAGGATCTCAAGAAGATCCTTTGATCTTTTC
TACGGGGTCTGACGCTCAGTGGAACGAAAACTCACGTTAAGGGATTTTGGTCATGAGATTATCAAAAAGG
ATCTTCACCTAGATCCTTTTAAATTAAAAATGAAGTTTTAAATCAATCTAAAGTATATATGAGTAAACTT
GGTCTGACAGTTACCAATGCTTAATCAGTGAGGCACCTATCTCAGCGATCTGTCTATTTCGTTCATCCAT
AGTTGCCTGACTCCCCGTCGTGTAGATAACTACGATACGGGAGGGCTTACCATCTGGCCCCAGTGCTGCA
ATGATACCGCGAGACCCACGCTCACCGGCTCCAGATTTATCAGCAATAAACCAGCCAGCCGGAAGGGCCG
AGCGCAGAAGTGGTCCTGCAACTTTATCCGCCTCCATCCAGTCTATTAATTGTTGCCGGGAAGCTAGAGT
AAGTAGTTCGCCAGTTAATAGTTTGCGCAACGTTGTTGCCATTGCTACAGGCATCGTGGTGTCACGCTCG
TCGTTTGGTATGGCTTCATTCAGCTCCGGTTCCCAACGATCAAGGCGAGTTACATGATCCCCCATGTTGT
GCAAAAAAGCGGTTAGCTCCTTCGGTCCTCCGATCGTTGTCAGAAGTAAGTTGGCCGCAGTGTTATCACT
CATGGTTATGGCAGCACTGCATAATTCTCTTACTGTCATGCCATCCGTAAGATGCTTTTCTGTGACTGGT
GAGTACTCAACCAAGTCATTCTGAGAATAGTGTATGCGGCGACCGAGTTGCTCTTGCCCGGCGTCAATAC
GGGATAATACCGCGCCACATAGCAGAACTTTAAAAGTGCTCATCATTGGAAAACGTTCTTCGGGGCGAAA
ACTCTCAAGGATCTTACCGCTGTTGAGATCCAGTTCGATGTAACCCACTCGTGCACCCAACTGATCTTCA
GCATCTTTTACTTTCACCAGCGTTTCTGGGTGAGCAAAAACAGGAAGGCAAAATGCCGCAAAAAAGGGAA
TAAGGGCGACACGGAAATGTTGAATACTCATACTCTTCCTTTTTCAATATTATTGAAGCATTTATCAGGG
TTATTGTCTCATGAGCGGATACATATTTGAATGTATTTAGAAAAATAAACAAATAGGGGTTCCGCGCACA
TTTCCCCGAAAAGTGCCACCTGACGTCGACGGATCGGGAGATCTCCCGATCCCCTATGGTGCACTCTCAG
TACAATCTGCTCTGATGCCGCATAGTTAAGCCAGTATCTGCTCCCTGCTTGTGTGTTGGAGGTCGCTGAG
TAGTGCGCGAGCAAAATTTAAGCTACAACAAGGCAAGGCTTGACCGACAATTGCATGAAGAATCTGCTTA
GGGTTAGGCGTTTTGCGCTGCTTCGCGATGTACGGGCCAGATATACGCGTTGACATTGATTATTGACTAG
TTATTAATAGTAATCAATTACGGGGTCATTAGTTCATAGCCCATATATGGAGTTCCGCGTTACATAACTT
ACGGTAAATGGCCCGCCTGGCTGACCGCCCAACGACCCCCGCCCATTGACGTCAATAATGACGTATGTTC
CCATAGTAACGCCAATAGGGACTTTCCATTGACGTCAATGGGTGGAGTATTTACGGTAAACTGCCCACTT
GGCAGTACATCAAGTGTATCATATGCCAAGTACGCCCCCTATTGACGTCAATGACGGTAAATGGCCCGCC
TGGCATTATGCCCAGTACATGACCTTATGGGACTTTCCTACTTGGCAGTACATCTACGTATTAGTCATCG
CTATTACCATGGTGATGCGGTTTTGGCAGTACATCAATGGGCGTGGATAGCGGTTTGACTCACGGGGATT
TCCAAGTCTCCACCCCATTGACGTCAATGGGAGTTTGTTTTGGCACCAAAATCAACGGGACTTTCCAAAA
TGTCGTAACAACTCCGCCCCATTGACGCAAATGGGCGGTAGGCGTGTACGGTGGGAGGTCTATATAAGCA
GCGCGTTTTGCCTGTACTGGGTCTCTCTGGTTAGACCAGATCTGAGCCTGGGAGCTCTCTGGCTAACTAG
GGAACCCACTGCTTAAGCCTCAATAAAGCTTGCCTTGAGTGCTTCAAGTAGTGTGTGCCCGTCTGTTGTG
TGACTCTGGTAACTAGAGATCCCTCAGACCCTTTTAGTCAGTGTGGAAAATCTCTAGCAGTGGCGCCCGA
ACAGGGACTTGAAAGCGAAAGGGAAACCAGAGGAGCTCTCTCGACGCAGGACTCGGCTTGCTGAAGCGCG
CACGGCAAGAGGCGAGGGGCGGCGACTGGTGAGTACGCCAAAAATTTTGACTAGCGGAGGCTAGAAGGAG
AGAGATGGGTGCGAGAGCGTCAGTATTAAGCGGGGGAGAATTAGATCGCGATGGGAAAAAATTCGGTTAA
GGCCAGGGGGAAAGAAAAAATATAAATTAAAACATATAGTATGGGCAAGCAGGGAGCTAGAACGATTCGC
AGTTAATCCTGGCCTGTTAGAAACATCAGAAGGCTGTAGACAAATACTGGGACAGCTACAACCATCCCTT
CAGACAGGATCAGAAGAACTTAGATCATTATATAATACAGTAGCAACCCTCTATTGTGTGCATCAAAGGA
TAGAGATAAAAGACACCAAGGAAGCTTTAGACAAGATAGAGGAAGAGCAAAACAAAAGTAAGACCACCGC
ACAGCAAGCGGCCGCTGATCTTCAGACCTGGAGGAGGAGATATGAGGGACAATTGGAGAAGTGAATTATA
TAAATATAAAGTAGTAAAAATTGAACCATTAGGAGTAGCACCCACCAAGGCAAAGAGAAGAGTGGTGCAG
AGAGAAAAAAGAGCAGTGGGAATAGGAGCTTTGTTCCTTGGGTTCTTGGGAGCAGCAGGAAGCACTATGG
GCGCAGCGTCAATGACGCTGACGGTACAGGCCAGACAATTATTGTCTGGTATAGTGCAGCAGCAGAACAA
TTTGCTGAGGGCTATTGAGGCGCAACAGCATCTGTTGCAACTCACAGTCTGGGGCATCAAGCAGCTCCAG
GCAAGAATCCTGGCTGTGGAAAGATACCTAAAGGATCAACAGCTCCTGGGGATTTGGGGTTGCTCTGGAA
AACTCATTTGCACCACTGCTGTGCCTTGGAATGCTAGTTGGAGTAATAAATCTCTGGAACAGATTTGGAA
TCACACGACCTGGATGGAGTGGGACAGAGAAATTAACAATTACACAAGCTTAATACACTCCTTAATTGAA
GAATCGCAAAACCAGCAAGAAAAGAATGAACAAGAATTATTGGAATTAGATAAATGGGCAAGTTTGTGGA
ATTGGTTTAACATAACAAATTGGCTGTGGTATATAAAATTATTCATAATGATAGTAGGAGGCTTGGTAGG
TTTAAGAATAGTTTTTGCTGTACTTTCTATAGTGAATAGAGTTAGGCAGGGATATTCACCATTATCGTTT
CAGACCCACCTCCCAACCCCGAGGGGACCCGACAGGCCCGAAGGAATAGAAGAAGAAGGTGGAGAGAGAG
ACAGAGACAGATCCATTCGATTAGTGAACGGATCGGCACTGCGTGCGCCAATTCTGCAGACAAATGGCAG
TATTCATCCACAATTTTAAAAGAAAAGGGGGGATTGGGGGGTACAGTGCAGGGGAAAGAATAGTAGACAT
AATAGCAACAGACATACAAACTAAAGAATTACAAAAACAAATTACAAAAATTCAAAATTTTCGGGTTTAT
TACAGGGACAGCAGAGATCCAGTTTGGTTAATTAGCTAGCGAGGGCCTATTTCCCATGATTCCTTCATAT
TTGCATATACGATACAAGGCTGTTAGAGAGATAATTGGAATTAATTTGACTGTAAACACAAAGATATTAG
TACAAAATACGTGACGTAGAAAGTAATAATTTCTTGGGTAGTTTGCAGTTTTAAAATTATGTTTTAAAAT
GGACTATCATATGCTTACCGTAACTTGAAAGTATTTCGATTTCTTGGCTTTATATATCTTGTGGAAAGGA
CGAAACACCGTAGGTACTATACTGTTGATG
Features (pLannotate 1.2.2; 38 found; start..end, strand, type, name):
     18..36      +  misc_RNA       MS2 stem loop: stem loop that binds the bacteriophage MS2 coat protein
     47..83      +  misc_RNA       gRNA scaffold (fragment): guide RNA scaffold for the Streptococcus pyogenes CRISPR/Cas9 system
     88..106     +  misc_RNA       MS2 stem loop: stem loop that binds the bacteriophage MS2 coat protein
    117..136     +  misc_RNA       gRNA scaffold (fragment): guide RNA scaffold for the Streptococcus pyogenes CRISPR/Cas9 system
    149..167     +  CDS            small t antigen (fragment): SV40 (simian virus 40) small t antigen
    193..404     +  promoter       EF-1α core promoter: core promoter for human elongation factor EF-1α
    421..468     +  CDS            nucleoplasmin NLS: bipartite nuclear localization signal from nucleoplasmin
    468..4569    +  CDS            dCas9 (fragment): catalytically dead mutant of the Cas9 endonuclease from the Streptococcus pyogenes Type II CRISPR/Cas system RNA-guided DNA-binding protein that lacks endonuclease activity due to the D10A mutation in the RuvC catalytic domain and the N863A mutation in the HNH catalytic domain
   4894..5292    +  CDS            BSD: blasticidin S deaminase; Aspergillus terreus BSD; confers resistance to blasticidin
   5293..5314    +  misc_feature   MCS (fragment): pBluescript multiple cloning site
   5317..5905    +  misc_feature   WPRE: woodchuck hepatitis virus posttranscriptional regulatory element
   5842..6423    +  CDS            nef (fragment): NEF_HV1H2 - Experimental evidence at protein level: Swiss-Prot protein existence level 1. Extracellular Nef protein targets CD4(+) T-lymphocytes for apoptosis by interacting with CXCR4 surface receptors. From Human immunodeficiency virus type 1 group M subtype B (isolate HXB2) (HIV-1).
   6430..6610    +  LTR            5' LTR (truncated): truncated 5' long terminal repeat (LTR) from HIV-1
   6642..6866    +  polyA_signal   bGH poly(A) signal: bovine growth hormone polyadenylation signal
   6870..6891    +  promoter       SV40 promoter (fragment): SV40 enhancer and early promoter
   6912..7340    +  rep_origin     f1 ori (sequence partly withheld): f1 bacteriophage origin of replication; arrow indicates direction of (+) strand synthesis
   7354..7683    +  promoter       SV40 promoter: SV40 enhancer and early promoter
   7731..7778    +  promoter       EM7 promoter: synthetic bacterial promoter&nbsp
   7797..8171    +  CDS            BleoR: antibiotic-binding protein; Sh ble from Streptoalloteichus hindustanus; confers resistance to bleomycin, phleomycin, and Zeocin™
   8181..8306    +  CDS            ble (fragment): BLE_KLEPN - Experimental evidence at protein level: Swiss-Prot protein existence level 1. Binding protein with a strong affinity to the bleomycin family of antibiotics. Binds to CL990; an antimitotic-antibiotic compound. From Klebsiella pneumoniae.
   8301..8422    +  polyA_signal   SV40 poly(A) signal: SV40 polyadenylation signal
   8493..8515    -  protein_bind   lac operator (fragment): The lac repressor binds to the lac operator to inhibit transcription in E. coli. This inhibition can be relieved by adding lactose or isopropyl-β-D-thiogalactopyranoside (IPTG). lac repressor encoded by lacI
   8519..8549    -  promoter       lac promoter: promoter for the E. coli lac operon
   8564..8585    -  protein_bind   CAP binding site: CAP binding activates transcription in the presence of cAMP. E. coli catabolite activator protein
   8598..8690    -  CDS            lacI (fragment): lac repressor; lacI; The lac repressor binds to the lac operator to inhibit transcription in E. coli. This inhibition can be relieved by adding lactose or isopropyl-β-D-thiogalactopyranoside (IPTG).
   8873..9461    -  rep_origin     ori: high-copy-number ColE1/pMB1/pBR322/pUC origin of replication
   9632..10492   -  CDS            AmpR: β-lactamase; bla; confers resistance to ampicillin, carbenicillin, and related antibiotics
  10493..10597   -  promoter       AmpR promoter: bla
  10656..10708   -  misc_feature   bom (fragment): basis of mobility region from pBR322
  10863..11242   +  enhancer       CMV enhancer: human cytomegalovirus immediate early enhancer
  11243..11442   +  promoter       CMV promoter: human cytomegalovirus (CMV) immediate early promoter
  11460..11640   +  LTR            5' LTR (truncated): truncated 5' long terminal repeat (LTR) from HIV-1
  11687..11812   +  misc_feature   HIV-1 Ψ: packaging signal of human immunodeficiency virus type 1
  11796..12159   +  CDS            HIV-1 gag (fragment): gag protein from human immunodeficiency virus 1; gag
  12305..12538   +  misc_feature   RRE: The Rev response element (RRE) of HIV-1 allows for Rev-dependent mRNA export from the nucleus to the cytoplasm.
  12915..13015   +  CDS            Rev (fragment): human immunodeficiency virus 1 (HIV-1) Rev protein; rev; enhances nuclear export of unspliced and incompletely spliced viral mRNAs
  13065..13182   +  misc_feature   cPPT/CTS: central polypurine tract and central termination sequence of HIV-1
  13232..13472   +  promoter       U6 promoter: RNA polymerase III promoter for human U6 snRNA
