[The description below was written by a language model from this plasmid's Addgene catalogue record and pLannotate feature annotations shown in this document.]
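Description:
lentiSAMv2 C2CD4A/B-enh1-guide2 is a lentiviral CRISPR activation plasmid built on the lentiSAMv2 backbone. It carries a single guide RNA directed at a human pancreatic islet enhancer in the C2CD4A/B type 2 diabetes GWAS locus, an enhancer that contains the associated variant rs182222907. It is propagated in E. coli through a high-copy ColE1/pUC-type origin with ampicillin selection, and an f1 origin is also present. The annotated sequence is 13,501 nt.

The transfer cassette has a CMV enhancer/promoter fused to a truncated HIV-1 5' LTR, which drives production of the viral genomic RNA in packaging cells. This is followed by the Ψ packaging signal, a gag fragment, the RRE for Rev-dependent export and the cPPT/CTS. A WPRE and a truncated downstream LTR close the unit, with a bGH polyadenylation signal beyond it.

Within this unit, a human U6 promoter transcribes the guide. Its S. pyogenes scaffold is interrupted by two MS2 stem loops, the SAM design that allows recruitment of MS2 coat protein–activator fusions. Those fusions are not encoded here and would have to be supplied separately. An EF-1α core promoter then drives NLS-tagged catalytically dead Cas9. According to the catalogue entry, dCas9 is fused to VP64 and linked through a 2A peptide to blasticidin S deaminase. The feature table annotates dCas9 and BSD but not the VP64 or 2A segments lying between them.

Blasticidin is the listed marker for selecting transduced mammalian cells. An SV40/EM7-driven bleomycin/Zeocin resistance cassette also sits in the plasmid backbone, outside the LTRs. The construct is intended for testing enhancer function by targeted transcriptional activation in human cells.
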