Addgene plasmid #125466: lentiSAMv2 C2CD4A/B-enh1-guide2
Purpose: CRISPR-mediated activation of human islet enhancer containing T2D-associated variant rs182222907 (C2CD4A/B GWAS locus)
Depositing lab: Jorge Ferrer. Depositing organization: Imperial College London. Publication: Human pancreatic islet three-dimensional chromatin architecture provides insights into the genetics of type 2 diabetes. Miguel-Escalada I, Bonas-Guarch S, Cebola I, Ponsa-Cobas J, Mendieta-Esteban J, Atla G, Javierre BM, Rolando DMY, Farabella I, Morgan CC, Garcia-Hurtado J, Beucher A, Moran I, Pasquali L, Ramos-Rodriguez M, Appel EVR, Linneberg A, Gjesing AP, Witte DR, Pedersen O, Grarup N, Ravassard P, Torrents D, Mercader JM, Piemonti L, Berney T, de Koning EJP, Kerr-Conte J, Pattou F, Fedko IO, Groop L, Prokopenko I, Hansen T, Marti-Renom MA, Fraser P, Ferrer J. Nat Genet. 2019 Jun 28. pii: 10.1038/s41588-019-0457-0. doi: 10.1038/s41588-019-0457-0. PubMed 31253982.
Backbone
  Vector backbone: lentiSAMv2
  Backbone manufacturer: Feng Zhang (Addgene #75112)
  Vector type: Mammalian Expression, Lentiviral, CRISPR
  Selectable markers: Blasticidin
Growth in bacteria
  Bacterial resistance: Ampicillin, 100 μg/mL
  Growth temperature: 37°C
  Growth strain: Stbl3
  Copy number: High Copy
Gene/Insert
  Gene/Insert name: dCas9-VP64-2A-BlastR
  gRNA/shRNA sequence: TAGGTACTATACTGTTGATG
  Species: H. sapiens (human)
  Promoter: EF1a core and U6
  Cloning method: Restriction Enzyme; 5′ cloning site Unknown (destroyed during cloning); 3′ cloning site Unknown (destroyed during cloning)
  Sequencing primers: 5′ GATCCGCCACCATGGATGC
Terms and licenses: Academic/Nonprofit Terms; Industry Terms: Not Available to Industry
How to cite: lentiSAMv2 C2CD4A/B-enh1-guide2 was a gift from Jorge Ferrer (Addgene plasmid # 125466 ; http://n2t.net/addgene:125466 ; RRID:Addgene_125466)
